Addgene plasmid #26404: pF143 pAcGFP1 SOD1G37R
Depositing lab: Elizabeth Fisher. Publication: Modification of superoxide dismutase 1 (SOD1) properties by a GFP tag--implications for research into amyotrophic lateral sclerosis (ALS). Stevens JC, Chia R, Hendriks WT, Bros-Facer V, van Minnen J, Martin JE, Jackson GS, Greensmith L, Schiavo G, Fisher EM. PLoS One. 2010 . 5(3):e9541. 10.1371/journal.pone.0009541 PubMed 20221404.
Backbone
  Vector backbone: pAcGFP1-C1
  Backbone manufacturer: Clontech
  Backbone size w/o insert (bp): 4700
  Vector type: Mammalian Expression
  Selectable markers: Neomycin (select with G418)
Growth in bacteria
  Bacterial resistance: Kanamycin, 50 μg/mL
  Growth temperature: 37°C
  Growth strain: DH5alpha
  Copy number: Unknown
Gene/Insert
  Gene/Insert name: SOD1
  Species: H. sapiens (human)
  Insert size (bp): 470
  Mutation: G37R
  Entrez Gene: SOD1 (a.k.a. ALS, ALS1, HEL-S-44, IPOA, SOD, STAHP, hSod1, homodimer)
  Tag / fusion protein: GFP (N terminal on insert)
  Cloning method: Restriction Enzyme; 5′ cloning site EcoRI (not destroyed); 3′ cloning site SalI (not destroyed)
  Sequencing primers: 5′ CMV-F; 3′ SV40pA-R
Resource information
  A portion of this plasmid was derived from a plasmid made by: human cDNA insert from cDNA clone cSOD1 from Professor Yoram Groner as described in Lieman-Hurwitzet al., 1982 and Sherman et al 1983.
Terms and licenses: Academic/Nonprofit Terms; Industry Terms: Not Available to Industry
Depositor comments: The complete cDNA was subcloned into the vector pET28. Site directed mutagenesis changed wildtype DNA sequence for codon 37 of the cDNA from GGA to AGA (*see Addgene's note below), resulting in the G37R mutation in the protein and then a PCR amplified the complete cDNA with EcoRI and SalI sites on the 5’ and 3’ end respectively. This EcoRI-Sal1 0.47kb fragment was cloned into the respective EcoRI and SalI sites of pACGFPC1. Thus GFP is 5’ of the SOD1 insert and upstream in the GFP-SOD1 fusion protein. *Please note that the Addgene verified sequence found that codon 37 was mutated to CGT which still encodes Arginine.
How to cite: pF143 pAcGFP1 SOD1G37R was a gift from Elizabeth Fisher (Addgene plasmid # 26404 ; http://n2t.net/addgene:26404 ; RRID:Addgene_26404)
