[The description below was written by a language model from this plasmid's Addgene catalogue record.]
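Description:
pF143 pAcGFP1 SOD1G37R is a mammalian expression plasmid built on the Clontech pAcGFP1-C1 backbone (about 4.7 kb without insert). It carries the complete human SOD1 cDNA, roughly 0.47 kb, with the G37R substitution. The plasmid is propagated in E. coli under kanamycin selection, and the same backbone provides a neomycin resistance marker so that transfected mammalian cells can be selected with G418. The record does not list a promoter or polyadenylation signal explicitly. However, the recommended sequencing primers (a forward CMV primer and a reverse SV40 polyA primer) are consistent with the CMV-driven, SV40-terminated cassette typical of this vector family.

The SOD1 coding sequence came from a human cDNA clone. It was first subcloned into a pET28 vector and altered by site-directed mutagenesis at codon 37, then PCR-amplified with flanking EcoRI and SalI sites. The fragment was inserted into the corresponding sites of the vector, and both sites remain intact. Because this is a C1-type vector, AcGFP1 lies upstream of the insert, so the product is a fusion protein with GFP at the N terminus of SOD1. The depositor described a different arginine codon at position 37 from the one found by repository sequencing, but both encode arginine, so the G37R protein change is preserved.

SOD1 is linked to amyotrophic lateral sclerosis. The associated study examined how a GFP tag modifies SOD1 properties, and this construct serves to express fluorescently tagged mutant SOD1 in mammalian cells for that kind of work.
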