>Addgene plasmid #26404 | pF143 pAcGFP1 SOD1G37R | depositor partial sequence | sequence record 12452 | Author sequence
AATTCCATGGCGACGAAGGCCGTGTGCGTGCTGAAGGGCGACGGCCCAGTGCAGGGCATCATCAATTTCG
AGCAGAAGGAAAGTAATGGACCAGTGAAGGTGTGGGGAAGCATTAAAAGACTGACTGAAGGCCTGCATGG
ATTCCATGTTCATGAGTTTGGAGATAATACAGCAGGCTGTACCAGTGCAGGTCCTCACTTTAATCCTCTA
TCCAGAAAACACGGTGGGCCAAAGGATGAAGAGAGGCATGTTGGAGACTTGGGCAATGTGACTGCTGACA
AAGATGGTGTGGCCGATGTGTCTATTGAAGATTCTGTGATCTCACTCTCAGGAGACCATTGCATCATTGG
CCGCACACTGGTGGTCCATGAAAAAGCAGATGACTTGGGCAAAGGTGGTAATGAAGAAAGTACAAAGACA
GGAAACGCTGGAAGTCGTTTGGCTTGTGGTGTAATTGGGATCGCCCAATAAG
