>Addgene plasmid #26404 | pF143 pAcGFP1 SOD1G37R | addgene partial sequence | sequence record 32600 | 26404 with SV40pA-R
AGCTGCATAACAGTTAACAACAACAATTGCATTCATTTTATGTTTCAGGTTCAGGGGGAGGTGTGGGAGG
TTTTTTAAAGCAAGTAAAACCTCTACAAATGTGGTATGGCTGATTATGATCAGTTATCTAGATCCGGTGG
ATCCCGGGCCCGCGGTACCGTCGACTTATTGGGCGATCCCAATTACACCACAAGCCAAACGACTTCCAGC
GTTTCCTGTCTTTGTACTTTCTTCATTTCCACCTTTGCCCAAGTCATCTGCTTTTTCATGGACCACCAGT
GTGCGGCCAATGATGCAATGGTCTCCTGAGAGTGAGATCACAGAATCTTCAATAGACACATCGGCCACAC
CATCTTTGTCAGCAGTCACATTGCCCAAGTCTCCAACATGCCTCTCTTCATCCTTTGGCCCACCGTGTTT
TCTGGATAGAGGATTAAAGTGAGGACCTGCACTGGTACAGCCTGCTGTATTATCTCCAAACTCATGAACA
TGGAATCCATGCAGGCCTTCAGTCAGACGTTTAATGCTTCCCCACACCTTCACTGGTCCATTACTTTCCT
TCTGCTCGAAATTGATGATGCCCTGCACTGGGCCGTCGCCCTTCAGCACGCACACGGCCTTCGTCGCCAT
GGAATTCGAAGCTTGAGCTCGAGATCTGAGTCCGGACTTGTACAGCTCATCCATGCCGTGGGTGATGGCG
GCGGCGGTCACGAAGCCGAAGTAGATCATGTGATCGCGCTTCTCGTTGGGGTCCTTGGACAGGGCGCTCT
GGGTGGACAGGTAGTGGTTATCGGGCAGCAGCACAGGGCCATCGCCGATGGGGGTATTCTGCTGGTAGTG
GTCGGCCAGCTGCACGCTGCCATCCTCGATGTTGTGGCGG
